Addgene plasmid #218617: pJJB1536
Purpose: Express Pex5 and Pex11
Depositing lab: John Dueber. Depositing organization: University of California, Berkeley. Publication: ML-enhanced peroxisome capacity enables compartmentalization of multienzyme pathway. Baker JJ, Shi J, Wang S, Mujica EM, Bianco S, Capponi S, Dueber JE. Nat Chem Biol. 2024 Oct 14. doi: 10.1038/s41589-024-01759-2. PubMed 39402374.
Backbone
  Vector backbone: PSG747
  Backbone manufacturer: Internal
  Vector type: Yeast Expression
  Selectable markers: Markerless integration into Saccharomyces cerevisiae YBR197C locus using Cas9
Growth in bacteria
  Bacterial resistance: Kanamycin, 50 μg/mL
  Growth temperature: 37°C
  Growth strain: NEB Stable
  Copy number: High Copy
Gene/Insert
  Gene/Insert name: Pex5
  Species: S. cerevisiae (budding yeast)
  Cloning method: Golden Gate
Terms and licenses: Academic/Nonprofit Terms; Industry Terms: Not Available to Industry
Depositor comments: Integrate Pex5 and Pex11 into the YBR197C locus
How to cite: pJJB1536 was a gift from John Dueber (Addgene plasmid # 218617 ; http://n2t.net/addgene:218617 ; RRID:Addgene_218617)
