[The description below was written by a language model from this plasmid's Addgene catalogue record and pLannotate feature annotations shown in this document.]
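Description:
pJJB1536 is a yeast integration plasmid built by Golden Gate assembly on an in-house backbone (PSG747) and designed to place two peroxisome genes into the Saccharomyces cerevisiae genome. It carries no yeast origin of replication or yeast selectable marker. Instead, the record specifies markerless, Cas9-assisted integration at the YBR197C locus. In bacteria it is maintained as a high-copy plasmid through a ColE1/pUC-type origin and selected with kanamycin via the KanR (aph(3')-Ia) gene.

The payload consists of two tandem expression cassettes in the same orientation. The first drives the S. cerevisiae PEX5 coding sequence from the constitutive TEF1 promoter and ends with the ADH1 terminator. PEX5 is the receptor that recognises C-terminal PTS1 (SKL-type) targeting signals and is essential for importing such cargo into the peroxisome. The second cassette uses another copy of the TEF1 promoter to express PEX11, a factor that promotes peroxisome division and proliferation, and is followed by a PGK1 terminator fragment. Although the catalogue lists only Pex5 as the insert, the stated purpose and the feature table both confirm that PEX11 is present as well.

The annotation also picks up a short TAF5 fragment near the backbone, which may belong to a homology arm for the target locus, and a short MRL1 fragment upstream of each TEF1 promoter. The record does not explain any of these. The associated publication concerns increasing peroxisome capacity to compartmentalise a multienzyme pathway, so the construct is apparently intended to raise Pex5 and Pex11 levels for that purpose.
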