Features (pLannotate 1.2.2; 11 found; start..end, strand, type, name):
      6..143     +  CDS            MRL1 (fragment): MRL1_YEAST - Experimental evidence at protein level: Swiss-Prot protein existence level 1. Sorting receptor involved in the transport of vacuolar enzymes from the Golgi complex to the vacuole. Involved in the delivery and maturation of PEP4 (vacuolar proteinase A) and PRB1 (vacuolar proteinase B). From Saccharomyces cerevisiae (strain ATCC 204508 / S288c) (Baker's yeast).
    305..712     +  promoter       TEF1 promoter: S. cerevisiae TEF1; promoter for EF-1α
    732..2567    +  CDS            PEX5: PEX5_YEAST - Also known as PAS10. Experimental evidence at protein level: Swiss-Prot protein existence level 1. Binds to the C-terminal PTS1-type tripeptide peroxisomal targeting signal (SKL-type) and plays an essential role in peroxisomal protein import. From Saccharomyces cerevisiae (strain ATCC 204508 / S288c) (Baker's yeast).
   2586..2773    +  terminator     ADH1 terminator: S. cerevisiae ADH1; transcription terminator for the S. cerevisiae alcohol dehydrogenase 1 (ADH1) gene
   3016..3171    +  CDS            MRL1 (fragment): MRL1_YEAST - Experimental evidence at protein level: Swiss-Prot protein existence level 1. Sorting receptor involved in the transport of vacuolar enzymes from the Golgi complex to the vacuole. Involved in the delivery and maturation of PEP4 (vacuolar proteinase A) and PRB1 (vacuolar proteinase B). From Saccharomyces cerevisiae (strain ATCC 204508 / S288c) (Baker's yeast).
   3333..3740    +  promoter       TEF1 promoter: S. cerevisiae TEF1; promoter for EF-1α
   3760..4467    +  CDS            PEX11: PEX11_YEAST - Also known as PMP24, PMP27. Experimental evidence at protein level: Swiss-Prot protein existence level 1. Involved in peroxisomal proliferation. Promotes peroxisome division and biogenesis. From Saccharomyces cerevisiae (strain ATCC 204508 / S288c) (Baker's yeast).
   4486..4710    +  terminator     PGK1 terminator (fragment): S. cerevisae PGK1; transcription terminator for 3-phosphoglycerate kinase gene
   5298..6113    -  CDS            KanR: aminoglycoside phosphotransferase; aph(3')-Ia; confers resistance to kanamycin in bacteria or G418 (Geneticin®) in eukaryotes
   6338..6926    +  rep_origin     ori: high-copy-number ColE1/pMB1/pBR322/pUC origin of replication
   7037..7264    +  CDS            TAF5 (fragment): TAF5_YEAST - Also known as TAF90. Experimental evidence at protein level: Swiss-Prot protein existence level 1. Functions as a component of the DNA-binding general transcription factor complex TFIID and the transcription regulatory histone acetylation (HAT) complexes SAGA, SALSA and SLIK. Binding of TFIID to a promoter (with or without TATA element) is the initial step in preinitiation complex (PIC) formation. TFIID plays a key role in the regulation of gene expression by RNA polymerase II through different activities such as transcription activator interaction, core promoter recognition and s
>Addgene plasmid #218617 | pJJB1536 | addgene full sequence | sequence record 443282 | Addgene NGS Result
ACTGGCCGATAATTGCAGACGAACGCCTTGCCAACAGGGAGTTCTTCAGAGACATGGAGGCTCAAAACGA
AATTATTGACAGCCTAGACATCAATAGTCATACAACAGAAAGCGACCACCCAACTTTGGCTGATAATAGC
GTATAAACAATGCATACTTTGTACGTTCAAAATACAATGCAGTAGATATATTTATGCATATTACATATAA
TACATATCACATAGGAAGCAACAGGCGCGTTGGACTTTTAATTTTCGAGGACCGCGAATCCTTACATCAC
ACCCAATCCCCCACAAGTGATCCCCCACACACCATAGCTTCAAAATGTTTCTACTCCTTTTTTACTCTTC
CAGATTTTCTCGGACTCCGCGCATCGCCGTACCACTTCAAAACACCCAAGCACAGCATACTAAATTTCCC
CTCTTTCTTCCTCTAGGGTGTCGTTAATTACCCGTACTAAAGGTTTGGAAAAGAAAAAAGACACCGCCTC
GTTTCTTTTTCTTCGTCGAAAAAGGCAATAAAAATTTTTATCACGTTTCTTTTTCTTGAAAATTTTTTTT
TTTGATTTTTTTCTCTTTCGATGACCTCCCATTGATATTTAAGTTAATAAACGGTCATCAATTTCTCAAG
TTTCAGTTTCATTTTTCTTGTTCTATTACAACTTTTTTTACTTCTTGCTCATTAGAAAGAAAGCATAGCA
ATCTAATCTAAGTTTTAATTACAAAAGATCTATGGACGTAGGAAGTTGCTCAGTGGGAAATAATCCGCTT
GCGCAGTTGCACAAACATACTCAGCAGAACAAATCGCTTCAGTTTAATCAGAAGAATAATGGGCGTCTTA
ATGAGTCACCTCTACAGGGTACCAACAAGCCAGGTATTAGTGAGGCTTTTATATCCAATGTTAATGCTAT
TTCACAAGAAAACATGGCGAATATGCAAAGGTTCATAAACGGAGAACCACTGATCGATGATAAAAGAAGA
ATGGAAATAGGGCCATCCTCAGGCAGGCTTCCACCTTTTTCAAACGTACATTCTCTACAGACTTCAGCAA
ACCCAACCCAAATTAAGGGAGTGAACGATATATCTCATTGGTCACAGGAATTTCAAGGTAGTAATAGTAT
TCAAAATAGAAACGCGGATACAGGAAATTCAGAAAAGGCATGGCAGCGTGGCTCAACAACCGCATCAAGC
CGGTTTCAGTACCCTAATACCATGATGAATAACTATGCTTATGCTTCTATGAACAGTCTTAGTGGATCAA
GGCTCCAATCGCCTGCTTTCATGAATCAACAACAGTCTGGTCGTTCTAAAGAAGGAGTCAATGAGCAAGA
ACAACAACCCTGGACAGATCAGTTTGAAAAGCTGGAAAAAGAAGTCTCAGAAAACTTGGACATAAATGAT
GAAATAGAGAAGGAGGAAAATGTGAGTGAAGTAGAACAAAACAAACCAGAAACTGTTGAGAAGGAAGAAG
GAGTATATGGAGATCAGTATCAATCTGATTTCCAAGAAGTGTGGGATAGCATACACAAGGACGCTGAAGA
AGTCTTGCCATCCGAATTAGTTAATGATGACCTCAATCTAGGAGAAGACTACTTGAAATATCTCGGCGGT
AGAGTAAATGGGAACATCGAGTATGCTTTTCAATCTAACAACGAATATTTTAATAATCCTAATGCTTATA
AAATTGGCTGCCTACTGATGGAAAACGGAGCCAAATTGAGCGAGGCAGCGCTAGCATTTGAAGCTGCTGT
TAAAGAAAAACCGGACCATGTGGATGCATGGCTAAGATTGGGTCTAGTACAAACCCAGAATGAAAAAGAG
TTGAACGGCATAAGCGCCCTCGAAGAATGTTTAAAGTTAGACCCAAAGAATCTGGAGGCAATGAAAACTT
TAGCGATAAGTTATATAAACGAAGGTTATGATATGAGCGCCTTCACAATGCTGGATAAATGGGCAGAAAC
TAAGTACCCGGAAATTTGGTCAAGGATCAAGCAACAAGATGACAAATTTCAAAAAGAGAAAGGGTTTACC
CATATTGATATGAACGCTCATATCACAAAGCAATTTTTGCAACTAGCAAACAATTTAAGCACAATAGATC
CTGAAATACAACTATGCTTGGGACTCTTATTTTACACGAAAGATGATTTTGACAAAACCATAGATTGCTT
TGAAAGTGCGTTGAGGGTGAATCCTAATGACGAACTCATGTGGAATAGATTAGGGGCTTCATTGGCCAAT
TCCAATAGATCAGAGGAAGCAATCCAAGCCTATCATAGGGCACTACAACTAAAACCTTCTTTTGTTAGAG
CTCGCTATAATCTGGCGGTATCATCCATGAATATAGGCTGTTTCAAAGAAGCAGCAGGCTACTTATTAAG
TGTTCTAAGTATGCATGAAGTGAACACTAATAATAAAAAAGGAGATGTTGGATCTCTCTTGAATACGTAC
AATGATACTGTTATAGAGACTTTGAAGAGAGTTTTTATAGCGATGAATAGAGATGATTTACTTCAAGAAG
TGAAGCCAGGCATGGACCTGAAAAGATTTAAAGGAGAATTTTCGTTTTGAGGATCCTAACTCGAGGCGAA
TTTCTTATGATTTATGATTTTTATTATTAAATAAGTTATAAAAAAAATAAGTGTATACAAATTTTAAAGT
GACTCTTAGGTTTTAAAACGAAAATTCTTATTCTTGAGTAACTCTTTCCTGTAGGTCAGGTTGCTTTCTC
AGGTATAGCATGAGGTCGCTCTTATTGACCACACCTCTACCGGCATGCCGAGCAAATGCCTGCAAATCGC
TCCCCATTTCGCTGCCAAACCAGATGTCAACACAGCTACAACGACTAGAGATCTATGTGAGGATCCTAAC
TCGAGATCGAGCTGGATGCACACACTGGCTTAAGATGACAACGACTAGAGATCTATGTGAGGATCCTAAC
TCGAGATCGAGCTGGTTCTGTATGGGCACAGACAACCTAAACGACTAGAGATCTATGTGAGGATCCTAAC
TCGAGATCGAGCTGGGTAGACTACCCATGAGTCACAATGAACGCCTTGCCAACAGGGAGTTCTTCAGAGA
CATGGAGGCTCAAAACGAAATTATTGACAGCCTAGACATCAATAGTCATACAACAGAAAGCGACCACCCA
ACTTTGGCTGATAATAGCGTATAAACAATGCATACTTTGTACGTTCAAAATACAATGCAGTAGATATATT
TATGCATATTACATATAATACATATCACATAGGAAGCAACAGGCGCGTTGGACTTTTAATTTTCGAGGAC
CGCGAATCCTTACATCACACCCAATCCCCCACAAGTGATCCCCCACACACCATAGCTTCAAAATGTTTCT
ACTCCTTTTTTACTCTTCCAGATTTTCTCGGACTCCGCGCATCGCCGTACCACTTCAAAACACCCAAGCA
CAGCATACTAAATTTCCCCTCTTTCTTCCTCTAGGGTGTCGTTAATTACCCGTACTAAAGGTTTGGAAAA
GAAAAAAGACACCGCCTCGTTTCTTTTTCTTCGTCGAAAAAGGCAATAAAAATTTTTATCACGTTTCTTT
TTCTTGAAAATTTTTTTTTTTGATTTTTTTCTCTTTCGATGACCTCCCATTGATATTTAAGTTAATAAAC
GGTCATCAATTTCTCAAGTTTCAGTTTCATTTTTCTTGTTCTATTACAACTTTTTTTACTTCTTGCTCAT
TAGAAAGAAAGCATAGCAATCTAATCTAAGTTTTAATTACAAAAGATCTATGGTCTGTGATACACTGGTA
TATCATCCCTCCGTGACGAGATTCGTCAAATTTCTAGATGGCTCAGCTGGCAGAGAAAAGGTTCTCAGAT
TACTGCAGTATTTAGCAAGATTTTTAGCAGTACAGAACTCATCTCTCTTGGCCAGGCAATTACAAGCTCA
ATTTACCACAGTCAGAAAATTTCTGAGGTTTCTGAAGCCTTTAAACCACTTGCAGGCAGCTGCTAAATTC
TACGATAACAAGTTGGCCAGCGACAACGTCGTTAGAGTCTGCAATGTTTTGAAAAACATCTTCTTTGCTG
CATATTTGTCGTTAGATCAAGTCAATCTTTTGAGAATTTTGAAAGTGATTCCTGTAACCGTTCTTACCGG
TAAGAAAATACCTCGCTGGTCCAATTGGTGTTGGCTGTTCGGCCTCCTAAGTGGTCTGGCTATGGATCTT
CGTAAGATCCAAACATCTCATGCCCAGATTGCTGCGTTTGTCAAGGCAAAATCACAAAGCCAAGGCGATG
AGCATGAGGATCACAAGAAGGTACTAGGGAAGGCATACCAAGACAGGTACACCGCGTTAAGAAGACTATT
CTGGGATGCTGCAGATTCGTTCATCGTCCTCAACAACCTAGGGTACTTGTCTAGCAACGAAGAGTATGTT
GCGCTATCCGGTGTTGTCACATCTATCCTTGGTATGCAAGACATGTGGAAAGCTACATAGGGATCCTAAC
TCGAGATTGAATTGAATTGAAATCGATAGATCAATTTTTTTCTTTTCTCTTTCCCCATCCTTTACGCTAA
AATAATAGTTTATTTTATTTTTTGAATATTTTTTATTTATATACGTATATATAGACTATTATTTATCTTT
TAATGATTATTAAGATTTTTATTAAAAAAAAATTCGCTCCTCTTTTAATGCCTTTATGCAGTTTTTTTTT
CCCATTCGATATTTCTATGTGCTGAGCAGTTACAGAGATGTTACGAACCACTAGTGCACTGCAGTACATG
ACATGTATGGGTTGAAAATATTTAGAGGATGCTAAAAGTCCCGTCTAAAATAGAGGAAGTCATGGATTAC
ATTATCACCTTTATTGTCCTGTTCCGTCTGGCTAATTTGGGACGAGGAACGTTTGTCTCCATTCGCAACC
TTTTGAAACCATATGAACGGCGGCTAATCTGACAGATGTCTTATATTTCTAGGATTGTAGAAAGCCTCCT
CATCAAACCACCTTGTTTGAAAAAGGCACTAGTGCGGTTGCTTTACTTGATCTAGTATTCTCCTACCTTG
GAGCGGTCCCATATCAACTAAATTCAGTTTTCTGACTGAGTTAAAAACTAATGTAGCGACACCACTTCCA
TTGGTGCCTCCGTTATTTTTTTTTTGTATGTTAATGCTAAATAATACACCGCTATGTATTTCAGGGCACT
ACTTCTACACATCAACGGTACTAAACATTTCGCTCAAGATCGGTCCGCTTTCACGTATTTGGATGCTATG
CAATGTTGCCGAGCGGCCGCGTGTTACAACCAATTAACCAATTCTGATTAGAAAAACTCATCGAGCATCA
AATGAAACTGCAATTTATTCATATCAGGATTATCAATACCATATTTTTGAAAAAGCCGTTTCTGTAATGA
AGGAGAAAACTCACCGAGGCAGTTCCATAGGATGGCAAGATCCTGGTATCGGTCTGCGATTCCGACTCGT
CCAACATCAATACAACCTATTAATTTCCCCTCGTCAAAAATAAGGTTATCAAGTGAGAAATCACCATGAG
TGACGACTGAATCCGGTGAGAATGGCAAAAGCTTATGCATTTCTTTCCAGACTTGTTCAACAGGCCAGCC
ATTACGCTCGTCATCAAAATCACTCGCATCAACCAAACCGTTATTCATTCGTGATTGCGCCTGAGCGAGG
CGAAATACGCGATCGCTGTTAAAAGGACAATTACAAACAGGAATCGAATGCAACCGGCGCAGGAACACTG
CCAGCGCATCAACAATATTTTCACCTGAATCAGGATATTCTTCTAATACCTGGAATGCTGTTTTCCCGGG
GATCGCAGTGGTGAGTAACCATGCATCATCAGGAGTACGGATAAAATGCTTGATGGTCGGAAGAGGCATA
AATTCCGTCAGCCAGTTTAGTCTGACCATCTCATCTGTAACATCATTGGCAACGCTACCTTTGCCATGTT
TCAGAAACAACTCTGGCGCATCGGGCTTCCCATACAATCGATAGATTGTCGCACCTGATTGCCCGACATT
ATCGCGAGCCCATTTATACCCATATAAATCAGCATCCATGTTGGAATTTAATCGCGGCCTGGAGCAAGAC
GTTTCCCGTTGAATATGGCTCATAACACCCCTTGTATTACTGTTTATGTAAGCAGACAGTTTTATTGTTC
ATGATGATATATTTTTATCTTGTGCAATGTAACATCAGAGATTTTGAGACACAACGTGGCTTTGTTGAAT
AAATCGAACTTTTGCTGAGTTGAAGGATCAGTCATGACCAAAATCCCTTAACGTGAGTTTTCGTTCCACT
GAGCGTCAGACCCCGTAGAAAAGATCAAAGGATCTTCTTGAGATCCTTTTTTTCTGCGCGTAATCTGCTG
CTTGCAAACAAAAAAACCACCGCTACCAGCGGTGGTTTGTTTGCCGGATCAAGAGCTACCAACTCTTTTT
CCGAAGGTAACTGGCTTCAGCAGAGCGCAGATACCAAATACTGTTCTTCTAGTGTAGCCGTAGTTAGGCC
ACCACTTCAAGAACTCTGTAGCACCGCCTACATACCTCGCTCTGCTAATCCTGTTACCAGTGGCTGCTGC
CAGTGGCGATAAGTCGTGTCTTACCGGGTTGGACTCAAGACGATAGTTACCGGATAAGGCGCAGCGGTCG
GGCTGAACGGGGGGTTCGTGCACACAGCCCAGCTTGGAGCGAACGACCTACACCGAACTGAGATACCTAC
AGCGTGAGCTATGAGAAAGCGCCACGCTTCCCGAAGGGAGAAAGGCGGACAGGTATCCGGTAAGCGGCAG
GGTCGGAACAGGAGAGCGCACGAGGGAGCTTCCAGGGGGAAACGCCTGGTATCTTTATAGTCCTGTCGGG
TTTCGCCACCTCTGACTTGAGCGTCGATTTTTGTGATGCTCGTCAGGGGGGCGGAGCCTATGGAAAAACG
CCAGCAACGCGGCCTTTTTACGGTTCCTGGCCTTTTGCTGGCCTTTTGCTCACATGTTCTTTCCTGCGTT
ATCCCCTGATTCTGTGGATAACCGTGCGGCCGCCAATTGAAAAAGGCCACTACTGAGCCAAGCGCAGAAC
CAGATGAGCCATTCATTGGATACTTGGGTGACGTTACTGCATCTATAAACCAAGATATAAAAGAATATGG
TCGCAGAAGAACAGTAATACCTACAAGCGATTTAGTAGCGTCGTTCTACACCAAAAAGACGCCTGTTTTT
AAGGTCAAGTTCAGCAGAAGCAATTTAGCCCTTGCAGGAGGTGCTTTCAGGCCATAATTCACACTGAAAA
AAATAACAGCATGGAAGTGATATGTAATAAGTATAACCTAATCCGATATGTAACTATTAGATGCTTTTTC
GACATCGTACTTGACCTGCTCGGCGGTTATCATAGCGTCTTCTTTAGCCTTTTTTTTTTCGCTCAGTCAT
CGGGGCCAAAACAAGAAAGGCGAAGAACAGAAAAATGAAAAATGTAACTGGTTGTTGTAAAAACCTTCCA
GAGAAATAAGATGAAATGTATGTTGCTGGCACGAACGAAGACAAATACCCTGAATTCGCATCTAGACTGA
